>Addgene plasmid #213779 | p103_gRNA_Sp_mClover | addgene full sequence | sequence record 431904 | Addgene NGS Result
GAAGATCCTTTGATCTTTTCTACGGGGTCTGACGCTCAGTGGAACGAAAACTCACGTTAAGGGATTTTGG
TCATGAGATTATCAAAAAGGATCTTCACCTAGATCCTTTTAAATTAAAAATGAAGTTTTAAATCAATCTA
AAGTATATATGAGTAAACTTGGTCTGACAGTTACCAATGCTTAATCAGTGAGGCACCTATCTCAGCGATC
TGTCTATTTCGTTCATCCATAGTTGCCTGACTCCCCGTCGTGTAGATAACTACGATACGGGAGGGCTTAC
CATCTGGCCCCAGTGCTGCAATGATACCGCGAGACCCACGCTCACCGGCTCCAGATTTATCAGCAATAAA
CCAGCCAGCCGGAAGGGCCGAGCGCAGAAGTGGTCCTGCAACTTTATCCGCCTCCATCCAGTCTATTAAT
TGTTGCCGGGAAGCTAGAGTAAGTAGTTCGCCAGTTAATAGTTTGCGCAACGTTGTTGCCATTGCTACAG
GCATCGTGGTGTCACGCTCGTCGTTTGGTATGGCTTCATTCAGCTCCGGTTCCCAACGATCAAGGCGAGT
TACATGATCCCCCATGTTGTGCAAAAAAGCGGTTAGCTCCTTCGGTCCTCCGATCGTTGTCAGAAGTAAG
TTGGCCGCAGTGTTATCACTCATGGTTATGGCAGCACTGCATAATTCTCTTACTGTCATGCCATCCGTAA
GATGCTTTTCTGTGACTGGTGAGTACTCAACCAAGTCATTCTGAGAATAGTGTATGCGGCGACCGAGTTG
CTCTTGCCCGGCGTCAATACGGGATAATACCGCGCCACATAGCAGAACTTTAAAAGTGCTCATCATTGGA
AAACGTTCTTCGGGGCGAAAACTCTCAAGGATCTTACCGCTGTTGAGATCCAGTTCGATGTAACCCACTC
GTGCACCCAACTGATCTTCAGCATCTTTTACTTTCACCAGCGTTTCTGGGTGAGCAAAAACAGGAAGGCA
AAATGCCGCAAAAAAGGGAATAAGGGCGACACGGAAATGTTGAATACTCATACTCTTCCTTTTTCAATAT
TATTGAAGCATTTATCAGGGTTATTGTCTCATGAGCGGATACATATTTGAATGTATTTAGAAAAATAAAC
AAATAGGGGTTCCGCGCACATTTCCCCGAAAAGTGCCACCTGACGTCGACGGATCGGGAGATCTCCCGAT
CCCCTATGGTGCACTCTCAGTACAATCTGCTCTGATGCCGCATAGTTAAGCCAGTATCTGCTCCCTGCTT
GTGTGTTGGAGGTCGCTGAGTAGTGCGCGAGCAAAATTTAAGCTACAACAAGGCAAGGCTTGACCGACAA
TTGCATGAAGAATCTGCTTAGGGTTAGGCGTTTTGCGCTGCTTCGCGATGTACGGGCCAGATATACGCGT
TGACATTGATTATTGACTAGTTATTAATAGTAATCAATTACGGGGTCATTAGTTCATAGCCCATATATGG
AGTTCCGCGTTACATAACTTACGGTAAATGGCCCGCCTGGCTGACCGCCCAACGACCCCCGCCCATTGAC
GTCAATAATGACGTATGTTCCCATAGTAACGCCAATAGGGACTTTCCATTGACGTCAATGGGTGGAGTAT
TTACGGTAAACTGCCCACTTGGCAGTACATCAAGTGTATCATATGCCAAGTACGCCCCCTATTGACGTCA
ATGACGGTAAATGGCCCGCCTGGCATTATGCCCAGTACATGACCTTATGGGACTTTCCTACTTGGCAGTA
CATCTACGTATTAGTCATCGCTATTACCATGGTGATGCGGTTTTGGCAGTACATCAATGGGCGTGGATAG
CGGTTTGACTCACGGGGATTTCCAAGTCTCCACCCCATTGACGTCAATGGGAGTTTGTTTTGGCACCAAA
ATCAACGGGACTTTCCAAAATGTCGTAACAACTCCGCCCCATTGACGCAAATGGGCGGTAGGCGTGTACG
GTGGGAGGTCTATATAAGCAGCGCGTTTTGCCTGTACTGGGTCTCTCTGGTTAGACCAGATCTGAGCCTG
GGAGCTCTCTGGCTAACTAGGGAACCCACTGCTTAAGCCTCAATAAAGCTTGCCTTGAGTGCTTCAAGTA
GTGTGTGCCCGTCTGTTGTGTGACTCTGGTAACTAGAGATCCCTCAGACCCTTTTAGTCAGTGTGGAAAA
TCTCTAGCAGTGGCGCCCGAACAGGGACTTGAAAGCGAAAGGGAAACCAGAGGAGCTCTCTCGACGCAGG
ACTCGGCTTGCTGAAGCGCGCACGGCAAGAGGCGAGGGGCGGCGACTGGTGAGTACGCCAAAAATTTTGA
CTAGCGGAGGCTAGAAGGAGAGAGATGGGTGCGAGAGCGTCAGTATTAAGCGGGGGAGAATTAGATCGCG
ATGGGAAAAAATTCGGTTAAGGCCAGGGGGAAAGAAAAAATATAAATTAAAACATATAGTATGGGCAAGC
AGGGAGCTAGAACGATTCGCAGTTAATCCTGGCCTGTTAGAAACATCAGAAGGCTGTAGACAAATACTGG
GACAGCTACAACCATCCCTTCAGACAGGATCAGAAGAACTTAGATCATTATATAATACAGTAGCAACCCT
CTATTGTGTGCATCAAAGGATAGAGATAAAAGACACCAAGGAAGCTTTAGACAAGATAGAGGAAGAGCAA
AACAAAAGTAAGACCACCGCACAGCAAGCGGCCGGCCGCTGATCTTCAGACCTGGAGGAGGAGATATGAG
GGACAATTGGAGAAGTGAATTATATAAATATAAAGTAGTAAAAATTGAACCATTAGGAGTAGCACCCACC
AAGGCAAAGAGAAGAGTGGTGCAGAGAGAAAAAAGAGCAGTGGGAATAGGAGCTTTGTTCCTTGGGTTCT
TGGGAGCAGCAGGAAGCACTATGGGCGCAGCGTCAATGACGCTGACGGTACAGGCCAGACAATTATTGTC
TGGTATAGTGCAGCAGCAGAACAATTTGCTGAGGGCTATTGAGGCGCAACAGCATCTGTTGCAACTCACA
GTCTGGGGCATCAAGCAGCTCCAGGCAAGAATCCTGGCTGTGGAAAGATACCTAAAGGATCAACAGCTCC
TGGGGATTTGGGGTTGCTCTGGAAAACTCATTTGCACCACTGCTGTGCCTTGGAATGCTAGTTGGAGTAA
TAAATCTCTGGAACAGATTTGGAATCACACGACCTGGATGGAGTGGGACAGAGAAATTAACAATTACACA
AGCTTAATACACTCCTTAATTGAAGAATCGCAAAACCAGCAAGAAAAGAATGAACAAGAATTATTGGAAT
TAGATAAATGGGCAAGTTTGTGGAATTGGTTTAACATAACAAATTGGCTGTGGTATATAAAATTATTCAT
AATGATAGTAGGAGGCTTGGTAGGTTTAAGAATAGTTTTTGCTGTACTTTCTATAGTGAATAGAGTTAGG
CAGGGATATTCACCATTATCGTTTCAGACCCACCTCCCAACCCCGAGGGGACCCGACAGGCCCGAAGGAA
TAGAAGAAGAAGGTGGAGAGAGAGACAGAGACAGATCCATTCGATTAGTGAACGGATCGGCACTGCGTGC
GCCAATTCTGCAGACAAATGGCAGTATTCATCCACAATTTTAAAAGAAAAGGGGGGATTGGGGGGTACAG
TGCAGGGGAAAGAATAGTAGACATAATAGCAACAGACATACAAACTAAAGAATTACAAAAACAAATTACA
AAAATTCAAAATTTTCGGGTTTATTACAGGGACAGCAGAGATCCAGTTTGGTTAGTACCGGGCCCGCTCT
AGAGATCCGACGCGCCATCTCTAGGCCCGCGCCGGCCCCCTCGCACGGACTTGTGGGAGAAGCTCGGCTA
CTCCCCTGCCCCGGTTAATTTGCATATAATATTTCCTAGTAACTATAGAGGCTTAATGTGCGATAAAAGA
CAGATAATCTGTTCTTTTTAATACTAGCTACATTTTACATGATAGGCTTGGATTTCTATAACTTCGTATA
GCATACATTATACGAAGTTATAAACAGCACAAAAGGAAACTCACCCTAACTGTAAAGTAATTGTGTGTTT
TGAGACTATAAGTATCCCTTGGAGAACCACCTTGGAGACGGAAAGTGAAACGTGATTTCATGCGTCATTT
TGAACATTTTGTAAATCTTATTTAATAATGTGTGCGGCAATTCACATTTAATTTATGAATGTTTTCTTAA
CATCGCGGCAACTCAAGAAACGGCAGGTTCGGATCTTAGCTACTAGAGAAAGAGGAGAAATACTAGATGG
TGAGCAAGGGCGAGGAGCTGTTCACCGGGGTGGTGCCCATCCTGGTCGAGCTGGACGGCGACGTAAACGG
CCACAAGTTCAGCGTCCGCGGCGAGGGCGAGGGCGATGCCACCATCGGCAAGCTGACCCTGAAGTTCATC
TGCACCACCGGCAAGCTGCCCGTGCCCTGGCCCACCCTCGTGACCACCTTCGGCTACGGCGTGGCCTGCT
TCAGCCGCTACCCCGACCACATGAAGCAGCACGACTTCTTCAAGTCCGCCATGCCCGAAGGCTACGTCCA
GGAGCGCACCATCTACTTCAAGGACGACGGTACCTACAAGACCCGCGCCGAGGTGAAGTTCGAGGGCGAC
ACCCTGGTGAACCGCATCGAGCTGAAGGGCATCGACTTCAAGGAGGACGGCAACATCCTGGGGCACAAGC
TGGAGTACAACTTCAACAGCCACTACGTCTATATCACGGCCGACAAGCAGAACAACAGCATCAAGGCTAA
CTTCACCATCCGCCACAACGTTGAGGACGGCAGCGTGCAGCTCGCCGACCACTACCAGCAGAACACCCCC
ATCGGCGACGGCCCCGTGCTGCTGCCCGACAACCACTACCTGAGCCATCAGTCCGCCCTGAGCAAAGACC
CCAACGAGAAGCGCGATCACATGGTCCTGCTGGAGTTCGTGACCGCCGCCGGGATTACACATGGCATGGA
CGAGCTGTACAAGTAACCAGGCATCAAATAAAACGAAAGGCTCAGTCGAAAGACTGGGCCTTTCGTTTTA
TCTGTTGTTTGTCGGTGAACGCTCTCTACTAGAGTCACACTGGCTCACCTTCGGGTGGGCCTTTCTGCGT
TTATACGTCTCCAGAGCTATGCTGGAAACAGCATAGCAAGTTTAAATAAGGCTAGTCCGTTATCAACTTG
AAAAAGTGGCACCGAGTCGGTGCTTTTTTTCTCGAGTACTAGGATCCATTAGGCGGCCGCGTGGATAACC
GTATTACCGCCATGCATTAGTTATTAATAGTAATCAATTACGGGGTCATTAGTTCATAGCCCATATATGG
AGTTCCGCGTTACATAACTTACGGTAAATGGCCCGCCTGGCTGACCGCCCAACGACCCCCGCCCATTGAC
GTCAATAATGACGTATGTTCCCATAGTAACGCCAATAGGGACTTTCCATTGACGTCAATGGGTGGAGTAT
TTACGGTAAACTGCCCACTTGGCAGTACATCAAGTGTATCATATGCCAAGTACGCCCCCTATTGACGTCA
ATGACGGTAAATGGCCCGCCTGGCATTATGCCCAGTACATGACCTTATGGGACTTTCCTACTTGGCAGTA
CATCTACGTATTAGTCATCGCTATTACCATGGTGATGCGGTTTTGGCAGTACATCAATGGGCGTGGATAG
CGGTTTGACTCACGGGGATTTCCAAGTCTCCACCCCATTGACGTCAATGGGAGTTTGTTTTGGCACCAAA
ATCAACGGGACTTTCCAAAATGTCGTAACAACTCCGCCCCATTGACGCAAATGGGCGGTAGGCGTGTACG
GTGGGAGGTCTATATAAGCAGAGCTGGTTTAGTGAACCGTCAGATCCGCTAGCCCACCATGGTGAGCAAG
GGCGAGGAGCTGTTCACCGGGGTGGTGCCCATCCTGGTCGAGCTGGACGGCGACGTAAACGGACACAAGT
TCAGCGTGTCTGGCGAGGGCGAGGGCGATGCCACCTACGGCAAGCTGACCCTGAAGTTCATCTGCACCAC
CGGCAAGCTGCCCGTGCCCTGGCCCACCCTCGTGACCACCCTGACCTACGGCGTGCAGTGCTTCAGCCGC
TACCCCGACCACATGAAGCAGCACGACTTCTTCAAGTCCGCCATGCCCGAAGGCTACGTCCAGGAGCGCA
CCATCTTCTTCAAGGACGACGGCAACTACAAGACCCGCGCCGAGGTGAAGTTCGAGGGCGACACCCTGGT
GAACCGCATCGAGCTGAAGGGCATCGACTTCAAGGAGGACGGCAACATCCTGGGGCACAAGCTGGAGTAC
AACTACAACAGCCACAACGTCTATATCATGGCCGACAAGCAGAAGAACGGCATCAAGGCGAACTTCAAGA
TCCGCCACAACATCGAGGACGGCAGCGTGCAGCTCGCCGACCACTACCAGCAGAACACCCCCATCGGCGA
CGGCCCCGTGCTGCTGCCCGACAACCACTACCTGAGCACCCAGTCCGCCCTGAGCAAAGACCCCAACGAG
AAGCGCGATCACATGGTCCTGCTGGAGTTCGTGACCGCCGCCGGGATCACTCTCGGCATGGACGAGCTGT
ACAAGTAAGAATTCGTCGAGGGACCTAATAACTTCGTATAGCATACATTATACGAAGTTATACATGTTTA
AGGGTTCCGGTTCCACTAGGTACAATTCGATATCAAGCTTATCGATAATCAACCTCTGGATTACAAAATT
TGTGAAAGATTGACTGGTATTCTTAACTATGTTGCTCCTTTTACGCTATGTGGATACGCTGCTTTAATGC
CTTTGTATCATGCTATTGCTTCCCGTATGGCTTTCATTTTCTCCTCCTTGTATAAATCCTGGTTGCTGTC
TCTTTATGAGGAGTTGTGGCCCGTTGTCAGGCAACGTGGCGTGGTGTGCACTGTGTTTGCTGACGCAACC
CCCACTGGTTGGGGCATTGCCACCACCTGTCAGCTCCTTTCCGGGACTTTCGCTTTCCCCCTCCCTATTG
CCACGGCGGAACTCATCGCCGCCTGCCTTGCCCGCTGCTGGACAGGGGCTCGGCTGTTGGGCACTGACAA
TTCCGTGGTGTTGTCGGGGAAATCATCGTCCTTTCCTTGGCTGCTCGCCTGTGTTGCCACCTGGATTCTG
CGCGGGACGTCCTTCTGCTACGTCCCTTCGGCCCTCAATCCAGCGGACCTTCCTTCCCGCGGCCTGCTGC
CGGCTCTGCGGCCTCTTCCGCGTCTTCGCCTTCGCCCTCAGACGAGTCGGATCTCCCTTTGGGCCGCCTC
CCCGCATCGATACCGTCGACCTCGATCGAGACCTAGAAAAACATGGAGCAATCACAAGTAGCAATACAGC
AGCTACCAATGCTGATTGTGCCTGGCTAGAAGCACAAGAGGAGGAGGAGGTGGGTTTTCCAGTCACACCT
CAGGTACCTTTAAGACCAATGACTTACAAGGCAGCTGTAGATCTTAGCCACTTTTTAAAAGAAAAGGGGG
GACTGGAAGGGCTAATTCACTCCCAACGAAGACAAGATATCCTTGATCTGTGGATCTACCACACACAAGG
CTACTTCCCTGATTGGCAGAACTACACACCAGGGCCAGGGATCAGATATCCACTGACCTTTGGATGGTGC
TACAAGCTAGTACCAGTTGAGCAAGAGAAGGTAGAAGAAGCCAATGAAGGAGAGAACACCCGCTTGTTAC
ACCCTGTGAGCCTGCATGGGATGGATGACCCGGAGAGAGAAGTATTAGAGTGGAGGTTTGACAGCCGCCT
AGCATTTCATCACATGGCCCGAGAGCTGCATCCGGACTGTACTGGGTCTCTCTGGTTAGACCAGATCTGA
GCCTGGGAGCTCTCTGGCTAACTAGGGAACCCACTGCTTAAGCCTCAATAAAGCTTGCCTTGAGTGCTTC
AAGTAGTGTGTGCCCGTCTGTTGTGTGACTCTGGTAACTAGAGATCCCTCAGACCCTTTTAGTCAGTGTG
GAAAATCTCTAGCAGCATGTGAGCAAAAGGCCAGCAAAAGGCCAGGAACCGTAAAAAGGCCGCGTTGCTG
GCGTTTTTCCATAGGCTCCGCCCCCCTGACGAGCATCACAAAAATCGACGCTCAAGTCAGAGGTGGCGAA
ACCCGACAGGACTATAAAGATACCAGGCGTTTCCCCCTGGAAGCTCCCTCGTGCGCTCTCCTGTTCCGAC
CCTGCCGCTTACCGGATACCTGTCCGCCTTTCTCCCTTCGGGAAGCGTGGCGCTTTCTCATAGCTCACGC
TGTAGGTATCTCAGTTCGGTGTAGGTCGTTCGCTCCAAGCTGGGCTGTGTGCACGAACCCCCCGTTCAGC
CCGACCGCTGCGCCTTATCCGGTAACTATCGTCTTGAGTCCAACCCGGTAAGACACGACTTATCGCCACT
GGCAGCAGCCACTGGTAACAGGATTAGCAGAGCGAGGTATGTAGGCGGTGCTACAGAGTTCTTGAAGTGG
TGGCCTAACTACGGCTACACTAGAAGAACAGTATTTGGTATCTGCGCTCTGCTGAAGCCAGTTACCTTCG
GAAAAAGAGTTGGTAGCTCTTGATCCGGCAAACAAACCACCGCTGGTAGCGGTGGTTTTTTTGTTTGCAA
GCAGCAGATTACGCGCAGAAAAAAAGGATCTCAA
Features (pLannotate 1.2.2; 26 found; start..end, strand, type, name):
    171..1031    -  CDS            AmpR: β-lactamase; bla; confers resistance to ampicillin, carbenicillin, and related antibiotics
   1032..1136    -  promoter       AmpR promoter: bla
   1195..1247    -  misc_feature   bom (fragment): basis of mobility region from pBR322
   1402..1781    +  enhancer       CMV enhancer: human cytomegalovirus immediate early enhancer
   1782..1981    +  promoter       CMV promoter: human cytomegalovirus (CMV) immediate early promoter
   1999..2179    +  LTR            5' LTR (truncated): truncated 5' long terminal repeat (LTR) from HIV-1
   2226..2351    +  misc_feature   HIV-1 Ψ: packaging signal of human immunodeficiency virus type 1
   2335..2673    +  CDS            HIV-1 gag (fragment): gag protein from human immunodeficiency virus 1; gag
   2848..3081    +  misc_feature   RRE: The Rev response element (RRE) of HIV-1 allows for Rev-dependent mRNA export from the nucleus to the cytoplasm.
   3458..3558    +  CDS            Rev (fragment): human immunodeficiency virus 1 (HIV-1) Rev protein; rev; enhances nuclear export of unspliced and incompletely spliced viral mRNAs
   3608..3725    +  misc_feature   cPPT/CTS: central polypurine tract and central termination sequence of HIV-1
   3978..4011    +  protein_bind   loxP: Cre-mediated recombination occurs in the 8-bp core sequence (GCATACAT). Cre recombinase
   4267..4986    +  CDS            mClover3: bright green-yellow fluorescent protein derived from mClover2, with improved photostability (Bajar et al., 2003) mammalian codon-optimized
   4995..5066    +  terminator     rrnB T1 terminator: transcription terminator T1 from the E. coli rrnB gene
   5082..5109    +  terminator     T7Te terminator: phage T7 early transcription terminator
   5136..5203    +  misc_RNA       tracrRNA (fragment): trans-activating CRISPR RNA for the Streptococcus pyogenes CRISPR/Cas9 system
   5328..5631    +  enhancer       CMV enhancer: human cytomegalovirus immediate early enhancer
   5632..5835    +  promoter       CMV promoter: human cytomegalovirus (CMV) immediate early promoter
   5869..6588    +  CDS            EGFP: the original enhanced GFP (Yang et al., 1996) mammalian codon-optimized
   6608..6641    +  protein_bind   loxP: Cre-mediated recombination occurs in the 8-bp core sequence (GCATACAT). Cre recombinase
   6674..6697    +  misc_feature   MCS (fragment): pBluescript multiple cloning site
   6697..7285    +  misc_feature   WPRE: woodchuck hepatitis virus posttranscriptional regulatory element
   7286..7305    +  misc_feature   MCS (fragment): pBluescript multiple cloning site
   7307..7807    +  CDS            nef (fragment): NEF_HV1LA - Experimental evidence at protein level: Swiss-Prot protein existence level 1. Extracellular Nef protein targets CD4(+) T-lymphocytes for apoptosis by interacting with CXCR4 surface receptors. From Human immunodeficiency virus type 1 group M subtype B (isolate Lai) (HIV-1).
   7814..7994    +  LTR            5' LTR (truncated): truncated 5' long terminal repeat (LTR) from HIV-1
   8056..8644    -  rep_origin     ori: high-copy-number ColE1/pMB1/pBR322/pUC origin of replication
