[The description below was written by a language model from this plasmid's Addgene catalogue record and pLannotate feature annotations shown in this document.]
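Description:
p103_gRNA_Sp_mClover is a lentiviral CRISPR cloning vector of about 8.6 kb, designed to accept guide RNA spacers for Streptococcus pyogenes Cas9-based effectors. It is propagated in E. coli through a high-copy ColE1/pUC-type origin and selected with ampicillin via the β-lactamase gene. The lentiviral framework follows the usual HIV-1-derived layout. A CMV enhancer/promoter drives a truncated 5' LTR, followed by the Ψ packaging signal with a gag fragment, the Rev response element for Rev-dependent export of the genomic RNA, and the cPPT/CTS. Downstream of the payload sit a WPRE, which boosts transcript stability and expression, and a truncated 3' LTR preceded by a nef fragment.

According to the catalogue entry, the guide cassette is driven by a mouse U6 promoter. The automated annotation does not call this promoter, though an unannotated stretch lies upstream of the cloning region. In place of a spacer, the vector carries an mClover3 coding sequence followed by the bacterial rrnB T1 and T7Te terminators, positioned just before a partial (truncated) Sp tracrRNA/gRNA scaffold. The record lists Esp3I sites at both ends of the cloning position, so a spacer presumably replaces the mClover3 stuffer. Colonies that have lost green fluorescence would then mark successful insertion, which matches the stated bacterial screening role. A separate CMV enhancer/promoter drives EGFP, which identifies transduced or transfected mammalian cells. Two loxP sites in the same orientation flank the region spanning the guide cassette and EGFP, which would allow Cre-mediated excision, although the record does not comment on this use. The vector comes from work on bidirectional epigenetic editing.
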