Addgene plasmid #213779: p103_gRNA_Sp_mClover
Purpose: Cloning vector for Sp gRNA, contains Sp gRNA scaffold (with truncations) with mU6 promoter. Includes mClover for bacterial screening and GFP for mammalian screening.
Depositing lab: Howard Chang. Depositing organization: Stanford University. Publication: Bidirectional epigenetic editing reveals hierarchies in gene regulation. Pacalin NM, Steinhart Z, Shi Q, Belk JA, Dorovskyi D, Kraft K, Parker KR, Shy BR, Marson A, Chang HY. Nat Biotechnol. 2024 May 17. doi: 10.1038/s41587-024-02213-3. PubMed 38760566.
Backbone
  Vector backbone: lentiviral
  Total vector size (bp): 8655
  Vector type: Lentiviral, CRISPR
Growth in bacteria
  Bacterial resistance: Ampicillin, 100 μg/mL
  Growth temperature: 37°C
  Growth strain: NEB Stable
  Copy number: High Copy
Gene/Insert
  Gene/Insert name: Sp gRNA
  Insert size (bp): -3
  Promoter: mU6
  Cloning method: Restriction Enzyme; 5′ cloning site Esp3I (unknown if destroyed); 3′ cloning site Esp3I (unknown if destroyed)
  Sequencing primers: 5′ NA
Terms and licenses: Academic/Nonprofit Terms; Industry Terms: Not Available to Industry
How to cite: p103_gRNA_Sp_mClover was a gift from Howard Chang (Addgene plasmid # 213779 ; http://n2t.net/addgene:213779 ; RRID:Addgene_213779)
